>Addgene plasmid #245211 | pET-28b His6-TEV-SHP2-FL(T356L) | addgene full sequence | sequence record 487886 | Addgene NGS Result
TTGAGATCCTTTTTTTCTGCGCGTAATCTGCTGCTTGCAAACAAAAAAACCACCGCTACCAGCGGTGGTT
TGTTTGCCGGATCAAGAGCTACCAACTCTTTTTCCGAAGGTAACTGGCTTCAGCAGAGCGCAGATACCAA
ATACTGTCCTTCTAGTGTAGCCGTAGTTAGGCCACCACTTCAAGAACTCTGTAGCACCGCCTACATACCT
CGCTCTGCTAATCCTGTTACCAGTGGCTGCTGCCAGTGGCGATAAGTCGTGTCTTACCGGGTTGGACTCA
AGACGATAGTTACCGGATAAGGCGCAGCGGTCGGGCTGAACGGGGGGTTCGTGCACACAGCCCAGCTTGG
AGCGAACGACCTACACCGAACTGAGATACCTACAGCGTGAGCTATGAGAAAGCGCCACGCTTCCCGAAGG
GAGAAAGGCGGACAGGTATCCGGTAAGCGGCAGGGTCGGAACAGGAGAGCGCACGAGGGAGCTTCCAGGG
GGAAACGCCTGGTATCTTTATAGTCCTGTCGGGTTTCGCCACCTCTGACTTGAGCGTCGATTTTTGTGAT
GCTCGTCAGGGGGGCGGAGCCTATGGAAAAACGCCAGCAACGCGGCCTTTTTACGGTTCCTGGCCTTTTG
CTGGCCTTTTGCTCACATGTTCTTTCCTGCGTTATCCCCTGATTCTGTGGATAACCGTATTACCGCCTTT
GAGTGAGCTGATACCGCTCGCCGCAGCCGAACGACCGAGCGCAGCGAGTCAGTGAGCGAGGAAGCGGAAG
AGCGCCTGATGCGGTATTTTCTCCTTACGCATCTGTGCGGTATTTCACACCGCAATGGTGCACTCTCAGT
ACAATCTGCTCTGATGCCGCATAGTTAAGCCAGTATACACTCCGCTATCGCTACGTGACTGGGTCATGGC
TGCGCCCCGACACCCGCCAACACCCGCTGACGCGCCCTGACGGGCTTGTCTGCTCCCGGCATCCGCTTAC
AGACAAGCTGTGACCGTCTCCGGGAGCTGCATGTGTCAGAGGTTTTCACCGTCATCACCGAAACGCGCGA
GGCAGCTGCGGTAAAGCTCATCAGCGTGGTCGTGAAGCGATTCACAGATGTCTGCCTGTTCATCCGCGTC
CAGCTCGTTGAGTTTCTCCAGAAGCGTTAATGTCTGGCTTCTGATAAAGCGGGCCATGTTAAGGGCGGTT
TTTTCCTGTTTGGTCACTGATGCCTCCGTGTAAGGGGGATTTCTGTTCATGGGGGTAATGATACCGATGA
AACGAGAGAGGATGCTCACGATACGGGTTACTGATGATGAACATGCCCGGTTACTGGAACGTTGTGAGGG
TAAACAACTGGCGGTATGGATGCGGCGGGACCAGAGAAAAATCACTCAGGGTCAATGCCAGCGCTTCGTT
AATACAGATGTAGGTGTTCCACAGGGTAGCCAGCAGCATCCTGCGATGCAGATCCGGAACATAATGGTGC
AGGGCGCTGACTTCCGCGTTTCCAGACTTTACGAAACACGGAAACCGAAGACCATTCATGTTGTTGCTCA
GGTCGCAGACGTTTTGCAGCAGCAGTCGCTTCACGTTCGCTCGCGTATCGGTGATTCATTCTGCTAACCA
GTAAGGCAACCCCGCCAGCCTAGCCGGGTCCTCAACGACAGGAGCACGATCATGCGCACCCGTGGGGCCG
CCATGCCGGCGATAATGGCCTGCTTCTCGCCGAAACGTTTGGTGGCGGGACCAGTGACGAAGGCTTGAGC
GAGGGCGTGCAAGATTCCGAATACCGCAAGCGACAGGCCGATCATCGTCGCGCTCCAGCGAAAGCGGTCC
TCGCCGAAAATGACCCAGAGCGCTGCCGGCACCTGTCCTACGAGTTGCATGATAAAGAAGACAGTCATAA
GTGCGGCGACGATAGTCATGCCCCGCGCCCACCGGAAGGAGCTGACTGGGTTGAAGGCTCTCAAGGGCAT
CGGTCGAGATCCCGGTGCCTAATGAGTGAGCTAACTTACATTAATTGCGTTGCGCTCACTGCCCGCTTTC
CAGTCGGGAAACCTGTCGTGCCAGCTGCATTAATGAATCGGCCAACGCGCGGGGAGAGGCGGTTTGCGTA
TTGGGCGCCAGGGTGGTTTTTCTTTTCACCAGTGAGACGGGCAACAGCTGATTGCCCTTCACCGCCTGGC
CCTGAGAGAGTTGCAGCAAGCGGTCCACGCTGGTTTGCCCCAGCAGGCGAAAATCCTGTTTGATGGTGGT
TAACGGCGGGATATAACATGAGCTGTCTTCGGTATCGTCGTATCCCACTACCGAGATATCCGCACCAACG
CGCAGCCCGGACTCGGTAATGGCGCGCATTGCGCCCAGCGCCATCTGATCGTTGGCAACCAGCATCGCAG
TGGGAACGATGCCCTCATTCAGCATTTGCATGGTTTGTTGAAAACCGGACATGGCACTCCAGTCGCCTTC
CCGTTCCGCTATCGGCTGAATTTGATTGCGAGTGAGATATTTATGCCAGCCAGCCAGACGCAGACGCGCC
GAGACAGAACTTAATGGGCCCGCTAACAGCGCGATTTGCTGGTGACCCAATGCGACCAGATGCTCCACGC
CCAGTCGCGTACCGTCTTCATGGGAGAAAATAATACTGTTGATGGGTGTCTGGTCAGAGACATCAAGAAA
TAACGCCGGAACATTAGTGCAGGCAGCTTCCACAGCAATGGCATCCTGGTCATCCAGCGGATAGTTAATG
ATCAGCCCACTGACGCGTTGCGCGAGAAGATTGTGCACCGCCGCTTTACAGGCTTCGACGCCGCTTCGTT
CTACCATCGACACCACCACGCTGGCACCCAGTTGATCGGCGCGAGATTTAATCGCCGCGACAATTTGCGA
CGGCGCGTGCAGGGCCAGACTGGAGGTGGCAACGCCAATCAGCAACGACTGTTTGCCCGCCAGTTGTTGT
GCCACGCGGTTGGGAATGTAATTCAGCTCCGCCATCGCCGCTTCCACTTTTTCCCGCGTTTTCGCAGAAA
CGTGGCTGGCCTGGTTCACCACGCGGGAAACGGTCTGATAAGAGACACCGGCATACTCTGCGACATCGTA
TAACGTTACTGGTTTCACATTCACCACCCTGAATTGACTCTCTTCCGGGCGCTATCATGCCATACCGCGA
AAGGTTTTGCGCCATTCGATGGTGTCCGGGATCTCGACGCTCTCCCTTATGCGACTCCTGCATTAGGAAG
CAGCCCAGTAGTAGGTTGAGGCCGTTGAGCACCGCCGCCGCAAGGAATGGTGCATGCAAGGAGATGGCGC
CCAACAGTCCCCCGGCCACGGGGCCTGCCACCATACCCACGCCGAAACAAGCGCTCATGAGCCCGAAGTG
GCGAGCCCGATCTTCCCCATCGGTGATGTCGGCGATATAGGCGCCAGCAACCGCACCTGTGGCGCCGGTG
ATGCCGGCCACGATGCGTCCGGCGTAGAGGATCGAGATCTCGATCCCGCGAAATTAATACGACTCACTAT
AGGGGAATTGTGAGCGGATAACAATTCCCCTCTAGAAATAATTTTGTTTAACTTTAAGAAGGAGATATAC
CATGGGCAGCAGCCATCATCATCATCATCACGATTACGATATCCCAACGACCGAAAACCTTTACTTCCAG
GGCCATATGACATCGCGGAGATGGTTTCACCCAAATATCACTGGTGTGGAGGCAGAAAACCTACTGTTGA
CAAGAGGAGTTGATGGCAGTTTTTTGGCAAGGCCTAGTAAAAGTAACCCTGGAGACTTCACACTTTCCGT
TAGAAGAAATGGAGCTGTCACCCACATCAAGATTCAGAACACTGGTGATTACTATGACCTGTATGGAGGG
GAGAAATTTGCCACTTTGGCTGAGTTGGTCCAGTATTACATGGAACATCACGGGCAATTAAAAGAGAAGA
ATGGAGATGTCATTGAGCTTAAATATCCTCTGAACTGTGCAGATCCTACCTCTGAAAGGTGGTTTCATGG
ACATCTCTCTGGGAAAGAAGCAGAGAAATTATTAACTGAAAAAGGAAAACATGGTAGTTTTCTTGTACGA
GAGAGCCAGAGCCACCCTGGAGATTTTGTTCTTTCTGTGCGCACTGGTGATGACAAAGGGGAGAGCAATG
ACGGCAAGTCTAAAGTGACCCATGTTATGATTCGCTGTCAGGAACTGAAATACGACGTTGGTGGAGGAGA
ACGGTTTGATTCTTTGACAGATCTTGTGGAACATTATAAGAAGAATCCTATGGTGGAAACATTGGGTACA
GTACTACAACTCAAGCAGCCCCTTAACACGACTCGTATAAATGCTGCTGAAATAGAAAGCAGAGTTCGAG
AACTAAGCAAATTAGCTGAGACCACAGATAAAGTCAAACAAGGCTTTTGGGAAGAATTTGAGACACTACA
ACAACAGGAGTGCAAACTTCTCTACAGCCGAAAAGAGGGTCAAAGGCAAGAAAACAAAAACAAAAATAGA
TATAAAAACATCCTGCCCTTTGATCATACCAGGGTTGTCCTACACGATGGTGATCCCAATGAGCCTGTTT
CAGATTACATCAATGCAAATATCATCATGCCTGAATTTGAAACCAAGTGCAACAATTCAAAGCCCAAAAA
GAGTTACATTGCCACACAAGGCTGCCTGCAAAACACGGTGAATGACTTTTGGCGGATGGTGTTCCAAGAA
AACTCCCGAGTGATTGTCATGTTAACGAAAGAAGTGGAGAGAGGAAAGAGTAAATGTGTCAAATACTGGC
CTGATGAGTATGCTCTAAAAGAATATGGCGTCATGCGTGTTAGGAACGTCAAAGAAAGCGCCGCTCATGA
CTATACGCTAAGAGAACTTAAACTTTCAAAGGTTGGACAAGGGAATACGGAGAGAACGGTCTGGCAATAC
CACTTTCGGACCTGGCCGGACCACGGCGTGCCCAGCGACCCTGGGGGCGTGCTGGACTTCCTGGAGGAGG
TGCACCATAAGCAGGAGAGCATCATGGATGCAGGGCCGGTCGTGGTGCACTGCAGTGCTGGAATTGGCCG
GACAGGGACGTTCATTGTGATTGATATTCTTATTGACATCATCAGAGAGAAAGGTGTTGACTGCGATATT
GACGTTCCCAAAACCATCCAGATGGTGCGGTCTCAGAGGTCAGGGATGGTCCAGACAGAAGCACAGTACC
GATTTATCTATATGGCGGTCCAGCATTATATTGAAACACTACAGCGCAGGATTGAAGAAGAGCAGAAAAG
CAAGAGGAAAGGGCACGAATATACAAATATTAAGTATTCTCTAGCGGACCAGACGAGTGGAGATCAGAGC
CCTCTCCCGCCTTGTACTCCAACGCCACCCTGTGCAGAAATGAGAGAAGACAGTGCTAGAGTCTATGAAA
ACGTGGGCCTGATGCAACAGCAGAAAAGTTTCAGATAGGGATCCGAATTCGAGCTCCGTCGACAAGCTTG
CGGCCGCACTCGAGCACCACCACCACCACCACTGAGATCCGGCTGCTAACAAAGCCCGAAAGGAAGCTGA
GTTGGCTGCTGCCACCGCTGAGCAATAACTAGCATAACCCCTTGGGGCCTCTAAACGGGTCTTGAGGGGT
TTTTTGCTGAAAGGAGGAACTATATCCGGATTGGCGAATGGG
[124 nt withheld, positions 5643-5766]
C
[91 nt withheld, positions 5768-5858]
A
[49 nt withheld, positions 5860-5908]
CCTTTGACGTTGGAGTCCACGTTCTTT
[37 nt withheld, positions 5936-5972]
ACCCTATCTCGGTCTATTCTTTTGATTTATAAGGGATTTTGCCGATTTCGGCCTATTGGTTAAAAAATGA
GCTGATTTAACAAAAATTTAACGCGAATTTTAACAAAATATTAACGCTTACAATTTAGGTGGCACTTTTC
GGGGAAATGTGCGCGGAACCCCTATTTGTTTATTTTTCTAAATACATTCAAATATGTATCCGCTCATGAA
TTAATTCTTAGAAAAACTCATCGAGCATCAAATGAAACTGCAATTTATTCATATCAGGATTATCAATACC
ATATTTTTGAAAAAGCCGTTTCTGTAATGAAGGAGAAAACTCACCGAGGCAGTTCCATAGGATGGCAAGA
TCCTGGTATCGGTCTGCGATTCCGACTCGTCCAACATCAATACAACCTATTAATTTCCCCTCGTCAAAAA
TAAGGTTATCAAGTGAGAAATCACCATGAGTGACGACTGAATCCGGTGAGAATGGCAAAAGTTTATGCAT
TTCTTTCCAGACTTGTTCAACAGGCCAGCCATTACGCTCGTCATCAAAATCACTCGCATCAACCAAACCG
TTATTCATTCGTGATTGCGCCTGAGCGAGACGAAATACGCGATCGCTGTTAAAAGGACAATTACAAACAG
GAATCGAATGCAACCGGCGCAGGAACACTGCCAGCGCATCAACAATATTTTCACCTGAATCAGGATATTC
TTCTAATACCTGGAATGCTGTTTTCCCGGGGATCGCAGTGGTGAGTAACCATGCATCATCAGGAGTACGG
ATAAAATGCTTGATGGTCGGAAGAGGCATAAATTCCGTCAGCCAGTTTAGTCTGACCATCTCATCTGTAA
CATCATTGGCAACGCTACCTTTGCCATGTTTCAGAAACAACTCTGGCGCATCGGGCTTCCCATACAATCG
ATAGATTGTCGCACCTGATTGCCCGACATTATCGCGAGCCCATTTATACCCATATAAATCAGCATCCATG
TTGGAATTTAATCGCGGCCTAGAGCAAGACGTTTCCCGTTGAATATGGCTCATAACACCCCTTGTATTAC
TGTTTATGTAAGCAGACAGTTTTATTGTTCATGACCAAAATCCCTTAACGTGAGTTTTCGTTCCACTGAG
CGTCAGACCCCGTAGAAAAGATCAAAGGATCTTC
Features (pLannotate 1.2.2; 20 found; start..end, strand, type, name):
      1..589     +  rep_origin     ori: high-copy-number ColE1/pMB1/pBR322/pUC origin of replication
    775..914     -  misc_feature   bom: basis of mobility region from pBR322
   1016..1207    -  CDS            rop: Rop protein, which maintains plasmids at low copy number; rop
   1224..1604    +  CDS            YPB1_ECOLX: Protein predicted: Swiss-Prot protein existence level 4. From Escherichia coli.
   1676..1967    -  CDS            TcR (fragment): tetracycline efflux protein; tet; confers resistance to tetracycline
   1982..2003    -  protein_bind   CAP binding site: CAP binding activates transcription in the presence of cAMP. E. coli catabolite activator protein
   2016..3098    -  CDS            lacI: lac repressor; lacI; The lac repressor binds to the lac operator to inhibit transcription in E. coli. This inhibition can be relieved by adding lactose or isopropyl-β-D-thiogalactopyranoside (IPTG).
   3099..3176    -  promoter       lacI promoter: lacI
   3184..3463    -  CDS            TcR (fragment): tetracycline efflux protein; tet; confers resistance to tetracycline
   3485..3503    +  promoter       T7 promoter: promoter for bacteriophage T7 RNA polymerase
   3504..3528    +  protein_bind   lac operator: The lac repressor binds to the lac operator to inhibit transcription in E. coli. This inhibition can be relieved by adding lactose or isopropyl-β-D-thiogalactopyranoside (IPTG). lac repressor encoded by lacI
   3543..3565    +  RBS            RBS: efficient ribosome binding site from bacteriophage T7 gene 10 (Olins and Rangwala, 1989)
   3584..3600    +  CDS            capTEV™ (fragment): composite tag for in vivo biotinylation, TEV protease cleavage, and 6xHis tagging
   3647..5425    +  CDS            PTPN11: PTN11_HUMAN - Also known as PTP2C, SHPTP2. Experimental evidence at protein level: Swiss-Prot protein existence level 1. Acts downstream of various receptor and cytoplasmic protein tyrosine kinases to participate in the signal transduction from the cell surface to the nucleus (PubMed:10655584, PubMed:18559669, PubMed:18829466, PubMed:26742426, PubMed:28074573). Positively regulates MAPK signal transduction pathway (PubMed:28074573). Dephosphorylates GAB1, ARHGAP35 and EGFR (PubMed:28074573). Dephosphorylates ROCK2 at 'Tyr-722' resulting in stimulation of its RhoA binding activity (PubMed:18559
   5475..5492    +  CDS            9xHis (fragment): 9xHis affinity tag
   5502..5551    +  CDS            SET1 (fragment): solubility-enhancement tag derived from T7 phage gene 10B
   5559..5606    +  terminator     T7 terminator: transcription terminator for bacteriophage T7 RNA polymerase
   5643..6071    +  rep_origin     f1 ori (sequence partly withheld): f1 bacteriophage origin of replication; arrow indicates direction of (+) strand synthesis
   6124..6181    +  promoter       AmpR promoter (fragment): bla
   6190..7005    -  CDS            KanR: aminoglycoside phosphotransferase; aph(3')-Ia; confers resistance to kanamycin in bacteria or G418 (Geneticin®) in eukaryotes
