[The description below was written by a language model from this plasmid's Addgene catalogue record and pLannotate feature annotations shown in this document.]
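Description:
pET-28b His6-TEV-SHP2-FL(T356L) is a bacterial expression plasmid of about 7.1 kb, built on a pET backbone for producing recombinant full-length human SHP2 (the tyrosine phosphatase encoded by PTPN11) in E. coli. It replicates from a ColE1/pBR322-type origin accompanied by the bom region and the rop gene. Rop holds copy number down, consistent with the low-copy designation in the record. Selection is by kanamycin through an aminoglycoside phosphotransferase gene. An f1 phage origin is also present, along with short remnants of a tetracycline resistance gene that are typical backbone leftovers and not functional markers.

The expression cassette follows the standard pET layout. A T7 promoter is immediately followed by a lac operator and the strong T7 gene 10 ribosome binding site, then the coding sequence, ending at a T7 terminator. The plasmid-borne lacI gene supplies repressor, so transcription stays off until induction with IPTG in a host that provides T7 RNA polymerase. The open reading frame encodes an N-terminal 6xHis tag, and the construct name indicates a TEV protease site that would allow tag removal after affinity purification. The annotation picks up only a short His/TEV-type tag fragment upstream of PTPN11. A His-tag-like fragment annotated downstream of the insert is probably the backbone's optional C-terminal tag, and the record does not indicate that it is translated.

The insert carries the T356L substitution and was assembled by Gibson cloning. The stated purpose is production of His-tagged full-length SHP2. The associated work concerns mutational analysis of SHP2 regulation and pathogenicity, which suggests use of the purified variant in biochemical characterisation.
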