Addgene plasmid #245211: pET-28b His6-TEV-SHP2-FL(T356L)
Purpose: Production of His-tagged full-length SHP2
Depositing lab: Neel Shah. Depositing organization: Columbia University. Publication: Deep mutational scanning of the multi-domain phosphatase SHP2 reveals mechanisms of regulation and pathogenicity. Jiang Z, van Vlimmeren AE, Karandur D, Semmelman A, Shah NH. Nat Commun. 2025 Jul 1;16(1):5464. doi: 10.1038/s41467-025-60641-4. PubMed 40595497.
Backbone
  Vector backbone: pET
  Vector type: Bacterial Expression
Growth in bacteria
  Bacterial resistance: Kanamycin, 50 μg/mL
  Growth temperature: 37°C
  Growth strain: DH5alpha
  Copy number: Low Copy
Gene/Insert
  Gene/Insert name: SHP2 full-length
  Species: H. sapiens (human)
  Mutation: T356L
  Tag / fusion protein: 6xHis (N terminal on insert)
  Cloning method: Gibson Cloning
Terms and licenses: Academic/Nonprofit Terms; Industry Terms: Not Available to Industry
How to cite: pET-28b His6-TEV-SHP2-FL(T356L) was a gift from Neel Shah (Addgene plasmid # 245211 ; http://n2t.net/addgene:245211 ; RRID:Addgene_245211)
